>Addgene plasmid #180269 | pZR060_CROPseq-sgCtrl-CRISPRi | addgene full sequence | sequence record 354386 | Addgene NGS Result
CTGGATGGAGGCGGATAAAGTTGCAGGACCACTTCTGCGCTCGGCCCTTCCGGCTGGCTGGTTTATTGCT
GATAAATCTGGAGCCGGTGAGCGTGGGTCTCGCGGTATCATTGCAGCACTGGGGCCAGATGGTAAGCCCT
CCCGTATCGTAGTTATCTACACGACGGGGAGTCAGGCAACTATGGATGAACGAAATAGACAGATCGCTGA
GATAGGTGCCTCACTGATTAAGCATTGGTAACTGTCAGACCAAGTTTACTCATATATACTTTAGATTGAT
TTAAAACTTCATTTTTAATTTAAAAGGATCTAGGTGAAGATCCTTTTTGATAATCTCATGACCAAAATCC
CTTAACGTGAGTTTTCGTTCCACTGAGCGTCAGACCCCGTAGAAAAGATCAAAGGATCTTCTTGAGATCC
TTTTTTTCTGCGCGTAATCTGCTGCTTGCAAACAAAAAAACCACCGCTACCAGCGGTGGTTTGTTTGCCG
GATCAAGAGCTACCAACTCTTTTTCCGAAGGTAACTGGCTTCAGCAGAGCGCAGATACCAAATACTGTTC
TTCTAGTGTAGCCGTAGTTAGGCCACCACTTCAAGAACTCTGTAGCACCGCCTACATACCTCGCTCTGCT
AATCCTGTTACCAGTGGCTGCTGCCAGTGGCGATAAGTCGTGTCTTACCGGGTTGGACTCAAGACGATAG
TTACCGGATAAGGCGCAGCGGTCGGGCTGAACGGGGGGTTCGTGCACACAGCCCAGCTTGGAGCGAACGA
CCTACACCGAACTGAGATACCTACAGCGTGAGCTATGAGAAAGCGCCACGCTTCCCGAAGGGAGAAAGGC
GGACAGGTATCCGGTAAGCGGCAGGGTCGGAACAGGAGAGCGCACGAGGGAGCTTCCAGGGGGAAACGCC
TGGTATCTTTATAGTCCTGTCGGGTTTCGCCACCTCTGACTTGAGCGTCGATTTTTGTGATGCTCGTCAG
GGGGGCGGAGCCTATGGAAAAACGCCAGCAACGCGGCCTTTTTACGGTTCCTGGCCTTTTGCTGGCCTTT
TGCTCACATGTTCTTTCCTGCGTTATCCCCTGATTCTGTGGATAACCGTATTACCGCCTTTGAGTGAGCT
GATACCGCTCGCCGCAGCCGAACGACCGAGCGCAGCGAGTCAGTGAGCGAGGAAGCGGAAGAGCGCCCAA
TACGCAAACCGCCTCTCCCCGCGCGTTGGCCGATTCATTAATGCAGCTGGCACGACAGGTTTCCCGACTG
GAAAGCGGGCAGTGAGCGCAACGCAATTAATGTGAGTTAGCTCACTCATTAGGCACCCCAGGCTTTACAC
TTTATGCTTCCGGCTCGTATGTTGTGTGGAATTGTGAGCGGATAACAATTTCACACAGGAAACAGCTATG
ACCATGATTACGCCAAGCGCGCAATTAACCCTCACTAAAGGGAACAAAAGCTGGAGCTGCAAGCTTAATG
TAGTCTTATGCAATACTCTTGTAGTCTTGCAACATGGTAACGATGAGTTAGCAACATGCCTTACAAGGAG
AGAAAAAGCACCGTGCATGCCGATTGGTGGAAGTAAGGTGGTACGATCGTGCCTTATTAGGAAGGCAACA
GACGGGTCTGACATGGATTGGACGAACCACTGAATTGCCGCATTGCAGAGATATTGTATTTAAGTGCCTA
GCTCGATACATAAACGGGTCTCTCTGGTTAGACCAGATCTGAGCCTGGGAGCTCTCTGGCTAACTAGGGA
ACCCACTGCTTAAGCCTCAATAAAGCTTGCCTTGAGTGCTTCAAGTAGTGTGTGCCCGTCTGTTGTGTGA
CTCTGGTAACTAGAGATCCCTCAGACCCTTTTAGTCAGTGTGGAAAATCTCTAGCAGTGGCGCCCGAACA
GGGACTTGAAAGCGAAAGGGAAACCAGAGGAGCTCTCTCGACGCAGGACTCGGCTTGCTGAAGCGCGCAC
GGCAAGAGGCGAGGGGCGGCGACTGGTGAGTACGCCAAAAATTTTGACTAGCGGAGGCTAGAAGGAGAGA
GATGGGTGCGAGAGCGTCAGTATTAAGCGGGGGAGAATTAGATCGCGATGGGAAAAAATTCGGTTAAGGC
CAGGGGGAAAGAAAAAATATAAATTAAAACATATAGTATGGGCAAGCAGGGAGCTAGAACGATTCGCAGT
TAATCCTGGCCTGTTAGAAACATCAGAAGGCTGTAGACAAATACTGGGACAGCTACAACCATCCCTTCAG
ACAGGATCAGAAGAACTTAGATCATTATATAATACAGTAGCAACCCTCTATTGTGTGCATCAAAGGATAG
AGATAAAAGACACCAAGGAAGCTTTAGACAAGATAGAGGAAGAGCAAAACAAAAGTAAGACCACCGCACA
GCAAGCGGCCGCTGATCTTCAGACCTGGAGGAGGAGATATGAGGGACAATTGGAGAAGTGAATTATATAA
ATATAAAGTAGTAAAAATTGAACCATTAGGAGTAGCACCCACCAAGGCAAAGAGAAGAGTGGTGCAGAGA
GAAAAAAGAGCAGTGGGAATAGGAGCTTTGTTCCTTGGGTTCTTGGGAGCAGCAGGAAGCACTATGGGCG
CAGCGTCAATGACGCTGACGGTACAGGCCAGACAATTATTGTCTGGTATAGTGCAGCAGCAGAACAATTT
GCTGAGGGCTATTGAGGCGCAACAGCATCTGTTGCAACTCACAGTCTGGGGCATCAAGCAGCTCCAGGCA
AGAATCCTGGCTGTGGAAAGATACCTAAAGGATCAACAGCTCCTGGGGATTTGGGGTTGCTCTGGAAAAC
TCATTTGCACCACTGCTGTGCCTTGGAATGCTAGTTGGAGTAATAAATCTCTGGAACAGATTTGGAATCA
CACGACCTGGATGGAGTGGGACAGAGAAATTAACAATTACACAAGCTTAATACACTCCTTAATTGAAGAA
TCGCAAAACCAGCAAGAAAAGAATGAACAAGAATTATTGGAATTAGATAAATGGGCAAGTTTGTGGAATT
GGTTTAACATAACAAATTGGCTGTGGTATATAAAATTATTCATAATGATAGTAGGAGGCTTGGTAGGTTT
AAGAATAGTTTTTGCTGTACTTTCTATAGTGAATAGAGTTAGGCAGGGATATTCACCATTATCGTTTCAG
AATCTTGAGACAAATGGCAGTATTCATCCACAATTTTAAAAGAAAAGGGGGGATTGGGGGGTACAGTGCA
GGGGAAAGAATAGTAGACATAATAGCAACAGACATACAAACTAAAGAATTACAAAAACAAATTACAAAAA
TTCAAAATTTTCGGGTTTATTACAGGGACAGCAGAGATCCACTTTGGCGCCGGCTCGAGGGGGCCCGGGT
GCAAAGATGGATAAAGTTTTAAACAGAGAGGAATCTTTGCAGCTAATGGACCTTCTAGGTCTTGAAAGGA
GTGGGAATTGGCTCCGGTGCCCGTCAGTGGGCAGAGCGCACATCGCCCACAGTCCCCGAGAAGTTGGGGG
GAGGGGTCGGCAATTGATCCGGTGCCTAGAGAAGGTGGCGCGGGGTAAACTGGGAAAGTGATGTCGTGTA
CTGGCTCCGCCTTTTTCCCGAGGGTGGGGGAGAACCGTATATAAGTGCAGTAGTCGCCGTGAACGTTCTT
TTTCGCAACGGGTTTGCCGCCAGAACACAGGTAAGTGCCGTGTGTGGTTCCCGCGGGCCTGGCCTCTTTA
CGGGTTATGGCCCTTGCGTGCCTTGAATTACTTCCACCTGGCTGCAGTACGTGATTCTTGATCCCGAGCT
TCGGGTTGGAAGTGGGTGGGAGAGTTCGAGGCCTTGCGCTTAAGGAGCCCCTTCGCCTCGTGCTTGAGTT
GAGGCCTGGCCTGGGCGCTGGGGCCGCCGCGTGCGAATCTGGTGGCACCTTCGCGCCTGTCTCGCTGCTT
TCGATAAGTCTCTAGCCATTTAAAATTTTTGATGACCTGCTGCGACGCTTTTTTTCTGGCAAGATAGTCT
TGTAAATGCGGGCCAAGATCTGCACACTGGTATTTCGGTTTTTGGGGCCGCGGGCGGCGACGGGGCCCGT
GCGTCCCAGCGCACATGTTCGGCGAGGCGGGGCCTGCGAGCGCGGCCACCGAGAATCGGACGGGGGTAGT
CTCAAGCTGGCCGGCCTGCTCTGGTGCCTGGCCTCGCGCCGCCGTGTATCGCCCCGCCCTGGGCGGCAAG
GCTGGCCCGGTCGGCACCAGTTGCGTGAGCGGAAAGATGGCCGCTTCCCGGCCCTGCTGCAGGGAGCTCA
AAATGGAGGACGCGGCGCTCGGGAGAGCGGGCGGGTGAGTCACCCACACAAAGGAAAAGGGCCTTTCCGT
CCTCAGCCGTCGCTTCATGTGACTCCACGGAGTACCGGGCGCCGTCCAGGCACCTCGATTAGTTCTCGAG
CTTTTGGAGTACGTCGTCTTTAGGTTGGGGGGAGGGGTTTTATGCGATGGAGTTTCCCCACACTGAGTGG
GTGGAGACTGAAGTTAGGCCAGCTTGGCACTTGATGTAATTCTCCTTGGAATTTGCCCTTTTTGAGTTTG
GATCTTGGTTCATTCTCAAGCCTCAGACAGTGGTTCAAAGTTTTTTTCTTCCATTTCAGGTGTCGTGACG
TACGGCCACCATGACCGAGTACAAGCCCACGGTGCGCCTCGCCACCCGCGACGACGTCCCCAGGGCCGTA
CGCACCCTCGCCGCCGCGTTCGCCGACTACCCCGCCACGCGCCACACCGTCGATCCGGACCGCCACATCG
AGCGGGTCACCGAGCTGCAAGAACTCTTCCTCACGCGCGTCGGGCTCGACATCGGCAAGGTGTGGGTCGC
GGACGACGGCGCCGCCGTGGCGGTCTGGACCACGCCGGAGAGCGTCGAAGCGGGGGCGGTGTTCGCCGAG
ATCGGCCCGCGCATGGCCGAGTTGAGCGGTTCCCGGCTGGCCGCGCAGCAACAGATGGAAGGCCTCCTGG
CGCCGCACCGGCCCAAGGAGCCCGCGTGGTTCCTGGCCACCGTCGGAGTCTCGCCCGACCACCAGGGCAA
GGGTCTGGGCAGCGCCGTCGTGCTCCCCGGAGTGGAGGCGGCCGAGCGCGCCGGGGTGCCCGCCTTCCTG
GAGACCTCCGCGCCCCGCAACCTCCCCTTCTACGAGCGGCTCGGCTTCACCGTCACCGCCGACGTCGAGG
TGCCCGAAGGACCGCGCACCTGGTGCATGACCCGCAAGCCCGGTGCCTGAACGCGTTAAGTCGACAATCA
ACCTCTGGATTACAAAATTTGTGAAAGATTGACTGGTATTCTTAACTATGTTGCTCCTTTTACGCTATGT
GGATACGCTGCTTTAATGCCTTTGTATCATGCTATTGCTTCCCGTATGGCTTTCATTTTCTCCTCCTTGT
ATAAATCCTGGTTGCTGTCTCTTTATGAGGAGTTGTGGCCCGTTGTCAGGCAACGTGGCGTGGTGTGCAC
TGTGTTTGCTGACGCAACCCCCACTGGTTGGGGCATTGCCACCACCTGTCAGCTCCTTTCCGGGACTTTC
GCTTTCCCCCTCCCTATTGCCACGGCGGAACTCATCGCCGCCTGCCTTGCCCGCTGCTGGACAGGGGCTC
GGCTGTTGGGCACTGACAATTCCGTGGTGTTGTCGGGGAAATCATCGTCCTTTCCTTGGCTGCTCGCCTG
TGTTGCCACCTGGATTCTGCGCGGGACGTCCTTCTGCTACGTCCCTTCGGCCCTCAATCCAGCGGACCTT
CCTTCCCGCGGCCTGCTGCCGGCTCTGCGGCCTCTTCCGCGTCTTCGCCTTCGCCCTCAGACGAGTCGGA
TCTCCCTTTGGGCCGCCTCCCCGCGTCGACTTTAAGACCAATGACTTACAAGGCAGCTGTAGATCTTAGC
CACTTTTTAAAAGAAAAGGGGGGACTGGAAGGGCTAATTCACTCCCAACGAAGACAAGATTTCACCATTA
TCGTTTCAGACCCACCTCCCAACCCCGAGGGGACCCAGAGAGGGCCTATTTCCCATGATTCCTTCATATT
TGCATATACGATACAAGGCTGTTAGAGAGATAATTAGAATTAATTTGACTGTAAACACAAAGATATTAGT
ACAAAATACGTGACGTAGAAAGTAATAATTTCTTGGGTAGTTTGCAGTTTTAAAATTATGTTTTAAAATG
GACTATCATATGCTTACCGTAACTTGAAAGTATTTCGATTTCTTGGCTTTATATATCTTGTGGAAAGGAC
GAAACACCGACTCAGCCATTTTATTAGAAGTTTAAGAGCTATGCTGGAAACAGCATAGCAAGTTTAAATA
AGGCTAGTCCGTTATCAACTTGAAAAAGTGGCACCGAGTCGGTGCTTTTTTAAGCTTGGCGTAACTAGAT
CTTGAGACACTGCTTTTTGCTTGTACTGGGTCTCTCTGGTTAGACCAGATCTGAGCCTGGGAGCTCTCTG
GCTAACTAGGGAACCCACTGCTTAAGCCTCAATAAAGCTTGCCTTGAGTGCTTCAAGTAGTGTGTGCCCG
TCTGTTGTGTGACTCTGGTAACTAGAGATCCCTCAGACCCTTTTAGTCAGTGTGGAAAATCTCTAGCAGT
ACGTATAGTAGTTCATGTCATCTTATTATTCAGTATTTATAACTTGCAAAGAAATGAATATCAGAGAGTG
AGAGGAACTTGTTTATTGCAGCTTATAATGGTTACAAATAAAGCAATAGCATCACAAATTTCACAAATAA
AGCATTTTTTTCACTGCATTCTAGTTGTGGTTTGTCCAAACTCATCAATGTATCTTATCATGTCTGGCTC
TAGCTATCCCGCCCCTAACTCCGCCCATCCCGCCCCTAACTCCGCCCAGTTCCGCCTATTCTCCGCCCCA
TGGCTGACTAATTTTTTTTATTTATGCAGAGGCCGAGGCCGCCTCGGCCTCTGAGCTATTCCAGAAGTAG
TGAGGAGGCTTTTTTGGAGGCCTAGGGACGTACCCAATTCGCCCTATAGTGAGTCGTATTACGCGCGCTC
ACTGGCCGTCGTTTTACAACGTCGTGACTGGGAAAACCCTGGCGTTACCCAACTTAATCGCCTTGCAGCA
CATCCCCCTTTCGCCAGCTGGCGTAATAGCGAAGAGGCCCGCACCGATCGCCCTTCCCAACAGTTGCGCA
GCCTGAATGGCGAATGGG
[124 nt withheld, positions 7159-7282]
C
[91 nt withheld, positions 7284-7374]
A
[49 nt withheld, positions 7376-7424]
CCTTTGACGTTGGAGTCCACGTTCTTT
[37 nt withheld, positions 7452-7488]
ACCCTATCTCGGTCTATTCTTTTGATTTATAAGGGATTTTGCCGATTTCGGCCTATTGGTTAAAAAATGA
GCTGATTTAACAAAAATTTAACGCGAATTTTAACAAAATATTAACGCTTACAATTTAGGTGGCACTTTTC
GGGGAAATGTGCGCGGAACCCCTATTTGTTTATTTTTCTAAATACATTCAAATATGTATCCGCTCATGAG
ACAATAACCCTGATAAATGCTTCAATAATATTGAAAAAGGAAGAGTATGAGTATTCAACATTTCCGTGTC
GCCCTTATTCCCTTTTTTGCGGCATTTTGCCTTCCTGTTTTTGCTCACCCAGAAACGCTGGTGAAAGTAA
AAGATGCTGAAGATCAGTTGGGTGCACGAGTGGGTTACATCGAACTGGATCTCAACAGCGGTAAGATCCT
TGAGAGTTTTCGCCCCGAAGAACGTTTTCCAATGATGAGCACTTTTAAAGTTCTGCTATGTGGCGCGGTA
TTATCCCGTATTGACGCCGGGCAAGAGCAACTCGGTCGCCGCATACACTATTCTCAGAATGACTTGGTTG
AGTACTCACCAGTCACAGAAAAGCATCTTACGGATGGCATGACAGTAAGAGAATTATGCAGTGCTGCCAT
AACCATGAGTGATAACACTGCGGCCAACTTACTTCTGACAACGATCGGAGGACCGAAGGAGCTAACCGCT
TTTTTGCACAACATGGGGGATCATGTAACTCGCCTTGATCGTTGGGAACCGGAGCTGAATGAAGCCATAC
CAAACGACGAGCGTGACACCACGATGCCTGTAGCAATGGCAACAACGTTGCGCAAACTATTAACTGGCGA
ACTACTTACTCTAGCTTCCCGGCAACAATTAATAGA
Features (pLannotate 1.2.2; 29 found; start..end, strand, type, name):
    412..1000    +  rep_origin     ori: high-copy-number ColE1/pMB1/pBR322/pUC origin of replication
   1183..1275    +  CDS            lacI (fragment): lac repressor; lacI; The lac repressor binds to the lac operator to inhibit transcription in E. coli. This inhibition can be relieved by adding lactose or isopropyl-β-D-thiogalactopyranoside (IPTG).
   1288..1309    +  protein_bind   CAP binding site: CAP binding activates transcription in the presence of cAMP. E. coli catabolite activator protein
   1324..1354    +  promoter       lac promoter: promoter for the E. coli lac operon
   1362..1378    +  protein_bind   lac operator: The lac repressor binds to the lac operator to inhibit transcription in E. coli. This inhibition can be relieved by adding lactose or isopropyl-β-D-thiogalactopyranoside (IPTG). lac repressor encoded by lacI
   1423..1441    +  promoter       T3 promoter: promoter for bacteriophage T3 RNA polymerase
   1469..1695    +  promoter       RSV promoter: Rous sarcoma virus enhancer/promoter
   1696..1876    +  LTR            5' LTR (truncated): truncated 5' long terminal repeat (LTR) from HIV-1
   1923..2048    +  misc_feature   HIV-1 Ψ: packaging signal of human immunodeficiency virus type 1
   2032..2395    +  CDS            HIV-1 gag (fragment): gag protein from human immunodeficiency virus 1; gag
   2541..2774    +  misc_feature   RRE: The Rev response element (RRE) of HIV-1 allows for Rev-dependent mRNA export from the nucleus to the cytoplasm.
   3184..3301    +  misc_feature   cPPT/CTS: central polypurine tract and central termination sequence of HIV-1
   3367..3433    +  CDS            small t antigen (fragment): SV40 (simian virus 40) small t antigen
   3459..3670    +  promoter       EF-1α core promoter: core promoter for human elongation factor EF-1α
   3671..4609    +  intron         EF-1α intron A: intron upstream of the start codon of human EF-1α
   4631..5230    +  CDS            PuroR (fragment): puromycin N-acetyltransferase; pac from Streptomyces; confers resistance to puromycin
   5246..5834    +  misc_feature   WPRE: woodchuck hepatitis virus posttranscriptional regulatory element
   5830..5940    +  CDS            nef (fragment): NEF_HV1LA - Experimental evidence at protein level: Swiss-Prot protein existence level 1. Extracellular Nef protein targets CD4(+) T-lymphocytes for apoptosis by interacting with CXCR4 surface receptors. From Human immunodeficiency virus type 1 group M subtype B (isolate Lai) (HIV-1).
   5960..5986    +  CDS            Rev (fragment): human immunodeficiency virus 1 (HIV-1) Rev protein; rev; enhances nuclear export of unspliced and incompletely spliced viral mRNAs
   5990..6230    +  promoter       U6 promoter: RNA polymerase III promoter for human U6 snRNA
   6278..6345    +  misc_RNA       tracrRNA (fragment): trans-activating CRISPR RNA for the Streptococcus pyogenes CRISPR/Cas9 system
   6398..6578    +  LTR            5' LTR (truncated): truncated 5' long terminal repeat (LTR) from HIV-1
   6656..6777    +  polyA_signal   SV40 poly(A) signal: SV40 polyadenylation signal
   6817..6952    +  rep_origin     SV40 ori: SV40 origin of replication
   6973..6991    -  promoter       T7 promoter: promoter for bacteriophage T7 RNA polymerase
   6999..7154    +  CDS            lacZα (fragment): LacZα fragment of β-galactosidase; lacZ fragment
   7159..7587    +  rep_origin     f1 ori (sequence partly withheld): f1 bacteriophage origin of replication; arrow indicates direction of (+) strand synthesis
   7640..7744    +  promoter       AmpR promoter: bla
   7745..241     +  CDS            AmpR (across the origin): β-lactamase; bla; confers resistance to ampicillin, carbenicillin, and related antibiotics
