[The description below was written by a language model from this plasmid's Addgene catalogue record and pLannotate feature annotations shown in this document.]
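Description:
pZR060_CROPseq-sgCtrl-CRISPRi is an 8,364 bp third-generation-style lentiviral transfer plasmid built on the CROPseq-Guide-Puro backbone, carrying a synthetic 20-nt non-targeting control sgRNA for CRISPR interference experiments. It is propagated in E. coli as a high-copy plasmid through a ColE1/pUC-type origin with ampicillin (β-lactamase) selection. The backbone also retains an f1 origin, an SV40 origin and poly(A) signal, lac regulatory and lacZα remnants, and T3/T7 promoters. The spacer was inserted between BsmBI sites that were destroyed during cloning.

The viral genome is transcribed from an RSV promoter fused to a truncated HIV-1 5' LTR and contains the Ψ packaging signal with a gag fragment, the RRE for Rev-dependent nuclear export, and the cPPT/CTS. Internally, the EF-1α core promoter with its intron A drives puromycin N-acetyltransferase for selection of transduced mammalian cells, followed by a WPRE to enhance transcript expression. The defining CROP-seq feature is the position of the human U6 promoter, spacer and S. pyogenes-type guide scaffold, which lie downstream of the WPRE and immediately before the annotated truncated 3' LTR element. In this design the cassette is copied to the 5' end of the provirus during reverse transcription, giving a functional Pol III guide unit. The guide sequence is also carried in the 3' end of the polyadenylated Pol II puromycin transcript, so it can be read out by single-cell RNA sequencing.

The plasmid encodes no Cas protein, so a dCas9-based repressor must be supplied separately. It serves as a negative control for pooled or single-cell CRISPRi perturbation screens, and the associated work applied such screens to primary human T cells.
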