Addgene plasmid #180269: pZR060_CROPseq-sgCtrl-CRISPRi
Purpose: Lentiviral CROPseq vector expressing non-targeting control sgRNA for CRISPRi
Depositing lab: Alexander Marson. Depositing organization: J. David Gladstone Institutes. Publication: CRISPR activation and interference screens decode stimulation responses in primary human T cells. Schmidt R, Steinhart Z, Layeghi M, Freimer JW, Bueno R, Nguyen VQ, Blaeschke F, Ye CJ, Marson A. Science. 2022 Feb 4;375(6580):eabj4008. doi: 10.1126/science.abj4008. Epub 2022 Feb 4. PubMed 35113687.
Backbone
  Vector backbone: CROPseq-Guide-Puro
  Total vector size (bp): 8364
  Vector type: Mammalian Expression, Lentiviral, CRISPR
  Selectable markers: Puromycin
Growth in bacteria
  Bacterial resistance: Ampicillin, 100 μg/mL
  Growth temperature: 37°C
  Growth strain: NEB Stable
  Copy number: High Copy
Gene/Insert
  Gene/Insert name: No-Target Control sgRNA
  Species: Synthetic
  Insert size (bp): 20
  Promoter: U6
  Cloning method: Restriction Enzyme; 5′ cloning site BsmBI (destroyed during cloning); 3′ cloning site BsmBI (destroyed during cloning)
  Sequencing primers: 5′ gagggcctatttcccatgatt
Resource information
  A portion of this plasmid was derived from a plasmid made by: CROPseq-Guide-Puro was a gift from Christoph Bock (Addgene plasmid # 86708)
Terms and licenses: Academic/Nonprofit Terms; Industry Terms: Not Available to Industry
How to cite: pZR060_CROPseq-sgCtrl-CRISPRi was a gift from Alexander Marson (Addgene plasmid # 180269 ; http://n2t.net/addgene:180269 ; RRID:Addgene_180269)
